Addgene plasmid #114982: PRK5 I7_pECIA2
Purpose: Bait vector PRK5 I7_pECIA2 should be used with prey vector PRK5 I7_pECIA14.
Depositing lab: Youssef Belkhadir. Depositing organization: Gregor Mendel Institute of Molecular Plant Biology. Publication: An extracellular network of Arabidopsis leucine-rich repeat receptor kinases. Smakowska-Luzan E, Mott GA, Parys K, Stegmann M, Howton TC, Layeghifard M, Neuhold J, Lehner A, Kong J, Grunwald K, Weinberger N, Satbhai SB, Mayer D, Busch W, Madalinski M, Stolt-Bergner P, Provart NJ, Mukhtar MS, Zipfel C, Desveaux D, Guttman DS, Belkhadir Y. Nature. 2018 Jan 18;553(7688):342-346. doi: 10.1038/nature25184. Epub 2018 Jan 10. PubMed 29320478.
Backbone
  Vector backbone: pECIA2
  Backbone manufacturer: Chris Garcia (Addgene plasmid # 47032)
  Vector type: Insect Expression
Growth in bacteria
  Bacterial resistance: Ampicillin, 100 μg/mL
  Growth temperature: 37°C
  Growth strain: DH5alpha
  Copy number: High Copy
Gene/Insert
  Gene/Insert name: AT1G50610
  Species: A. thaliana (mustard weed)
  Promoter: Metallothionein (Copper-Inducible)
  Tag / fusion protein: Fc, V5 and hexahistidine tags (C terminal on backbone)
  Cloning method: Ligation Independent Cloning
Terms and licenses: Academic/Nonprofit Terms; Industry Terms: Not Available to Industry
Depositor comments: Plasmid for secreted expression in Drosophila cell culture by induction via CuSO4. Insert is an extracellular domain of indicated LRR-RK, C-terminally tagged with Fc, V5 and hexahistidine tags. Insert Protein Sequence: SQVVVPDSDADCLLRFKDTLANGSEFRSWDPLSSPCQGNTANWFGVLCSNYVWGLQLEGMGLTGKLNLDPLVPMKNLRTISFMNNNFNGPMPQVKRFTSLKSLYLSNNRFSGEIPADAFLGMPLLKKILLANNAFRGTIPSSLASLPMLLELRLNGNQFQGQIPSFQQKDLKLASFENNDLDGPIPESLRNMDPGSFAGNKGLCDAPLSPCSSSSPGVPVVPVSPVDPKSTSPPTGKKAGS
How to cite: PRK5 I7_pECIA2 was a gift from Youssef Belkhadir (Addgene plasmid # 114982 ; http://n2t.net/addgene:114982 ; RRID:Addgene_114982)
