[The description below was written by a language model from this plasmid's Addgene catalogue record and pLannotate feature annotations shown in this document.]
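Description:
PRK5 I7_pECIA2 is an insect-cell expression plasmid of about 5 kb, built on the pECIA2 backbone. It produces a secreted, tagged ectodomain of an Arabidopsis thaliana leucine-rich repeat receptor kinase in Drosophila cell culture. In E. coli it is maintained as a high-copy plasmid through a ColE1/pUC-type origin and selected with ampicillin via the β-lactamase gene and its native promoter. The backbone also carries non-functional remnants of earlier cloning vectors: fragments of rop, bom, lacZα and lacI, together with lac promoter/operator elements.

Expression is driven by the Drosophila metallothionein promoter, which is induced by adding copper sulfate. Downstream, the Drosophila BiP signal sequence directs the product into the secretory pathway. It is followed by the extracellular domain of AT1G50610, annotated as PRK5, which was inserted by ligation-independent cloning. The ectodomain is fused at its C terminus to a human IgG1 Fc region, a V5 epitope and, according to the catalogue entry, a hexahistidine tag; the His tag is not separately annotated in the feature table. An SV40 polyadenylation signal lies downstream of the coding region, although it is annotated on the opposite strand.

The record designates this plasmid as the bait vector of a matched pair, to be used with the corresponding prey construct in pECIA14 carrying the same ectodomain. In this format the Fc fusion typically allows capture of the secreted bait, while the V5 and His tags permit detection or purification. The construct belongs to a collection used to map pairwise extracellular interactions among Arabidopsis LRR receptor kinases.
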