Features (pLannotate 1.2.2; 18 found; start..end, strand, type, name):
     67..102     +  CDS            rop (fragment): Rop protein, which maintains plasmids at low copy number; rop
    204..303     +  misc_feature   bom (fragment): basis of mobility region from pBR322
    309..466     -  CDS            lacZα (fragment): LacZα fragment of β-galactosidase; lacZ fragment
    468..894     +  promoter       MT promoter: Drosophila metallothionein promoter
    912..965     +  sig_peptide    BiP signal sequence: Drosophila BiP signal sequence
    924..1688    +  CDS            PRK5 (fragment): PRK5_ARATH - Also known as PRKB From Arabidopsis thaliana (Mouse-ear cress).
   1719..2399    +  CDS            IGHG1 (fragment): IGHG1_HUMAN - Experimental evidence at protein level: Swiss-Prot protein existence level 1. Constant region of immunoglobulin heavy chains. Immunoglobulins, also known as antibodies, are membrane-bound or secreted glycoproteins produced by B lymphocytes. In the recognition phase of humoral immunity, the membrane-bound immunoglobulins serve as receptors which, upon binding of a specific antigen, trigger the clonal expansion and differentiation of B lymphocytes into immunoglobulins- secreting plasma cells. Secreted immunoglobulins mediate the effector phase of humoral immunity, which results in
   2418..2459    +  CDS            V5 tag: epitope tag from simian virus 5
   2559..2693    -  polyA_signal   SV40 poly(A) signal: SV40 polyadenylation signal
   2716..2800    -  CDS            large T antigen (fragment): large T antigen from SV40 (simian virus 40)
   2800..2824    +  misc_feature   MCS (fragment): pUC18/19 multiple cloning site
   2861..2877    -  protein_bind   lac operator: The lac repressor binds to the lac operator to inhibit transcription in E. coli. This inhibition can be relieved by adding lactose or isopropyl-β-D-thiogalactopyranoside (IPTG). lac repressor encoded by lacI
   2885..2915    -  promoter       lac promoter: promoter for the E. coli lac operon
   2930..2951    -  protein_bind   CAP binding site: CAP binding activates transcription in the presence of cAMP. E. coli catabolite activator protein
   2964..3056    -  CDS            lacI (fragment): lac repressor; lacI; The lac repressor binds to the lac operator to inhibit transcription in E. coli. This inhibition can be relieved by adding lactose or isopropyl-β-D-thiogalactopyranoside (IPTG).
   3239..3827    -  rep_origin     ori: high-copy-number ColE1/pMB1/pBR322/pUC origin of replication
   3998..4858    -  CDS            AmpR: β-lactamase; bla; confers resistance to ampicillin, carbenicillin, and related antibiotics
   4859..4963    -  promoter       AmpR promoter: bla
>Addgene plasmid #114982 | PRK5 I7_pECIA2 | addgene full sequence | sequence record 238704 | Addgene NGS Result
GTCTAAGAAACCATTATTATCATGACATTAACCTATAAAAATAGGCGTATCACGAGGCCCTTTCGTCTCG
CGCGTTTCGGTGATGACGGTGAAAACCTCTGACACATGCAGCTCCCGGAGACGGTCACAGCTTGTCTGTA
AGCGGATGCCGGGAGCAGACAAGCCCGTCAGGGCGCGTCAGCGGGTGTTGGCGGGTGTCGGGGCTGGCTT
AACTATGCGGCATCAGAGCAGATTGTACTGAGAGTGCACCATATGCGGTGTGAAATACCGCACAGATGCG
TAAGGAGAAAATACCGCATCAGGCGCCATTCGCCATTCAGGCTGCGCAACTGTTGGGAAGGGCGATCGGT
GCGGGCCTCTTCGCTATTACGCCAGCTGGCGAAAGGGGGATGTGCTGCAAGGCGATTAAGTTGGGTAACG
CCAGGGTTTTCCCAGTCACGACGTTGTAAAACGACGGCCAGTGAATTAATTCGTTGCAGGACAGGATGTG
GTGCCCGATGTGACTAGCTCTTTGCTGCAGGCCGTCCTATCCTCTGGTTCCGATAAGAGACCCAGAACTC
CGGCCCCCCACCGCCCACCGCCACCCCCATACATATGTGGTACGCAAGTAAGAGTGCCTGCGCATGCCCC
ATGTGCCCCACCAAGAGCTTTGCATCCCATACAAGTCCCCAAAGTGGAGAACCGAACCAATTCTTCGCGG
GCAGAACAAAAGCTTCTGCACACGTCTCCACTCGAATTTGGAGCCGGCCGGCGTGTGCAAAAGAGGTGAA
TCGAACGAAAGACCCGTGTGTAAAGCCGCGTTTCCAAAATGTATAAAACCGAGAGCATCTGGCCAATGTG
CATCAGTTGTGGTCAGCAGCAAAATCAAGTGAATCATCTCAGTGCAACTAAAGGGGGGATCCGATCTCAA
TATGAAGTTATGCATATTACTGGCCGTCGTGGCCTTTGTTGGCCTCTCGCTCGGGTCTCAGGTGGTTGTG
CCGGATTCAGATGCAGATTGTCTCTTGCGATTCAAAGATACATTAGCAAATGGTTCAGAATTTCGTAGTT
GGGATCCATTATCATCACCATGTCAAGGAAATACAGCAAATTGGTTTGGTGTTCTTTGTAGCAATTACGT
TTGGGGATTACAACTTGAGGGAATGGGTTTGACCGGGAAACTAAACCTCGACCCATTGGTTCCAATGAAG
AATCTGCGAACCATAAGCTTCATGAACAATAACTTCAATGGCCCAATGCCTCAAGTTAAGAGGTTTACTT
CGCTGAAATCTTTGTATTTGTCTAATAACCGGTTTTCGGGGGAGATACCCGCAGATGCATTTCTAGGTAT
GCCACTTTTGAAGAAAATTTTGCTGGCTAATAACGCATTCCGAGGAACAATTCCTTCTTCTCTAGCCTCT
TTGCCAATGCTTTTAGAGTTGAGGCTAAATGGTAATCAATTTCAAGGGCAAATACCATCTTTTCAACAGA
AGGATCTTAAATTAGCTAGCTTTGAAAACAATGATCTCGATGGACCGATACCTGAAAGTCTTCGAAACAT
GGATCCAGGCTCTTTTGCAGGTAACAAAGGTTTGTGTGATGCTCCCTTAAGTCCATGTTCCTCTTCCTCT
CCGGGGGTTCCTGTTGTTCCGGTATCTCCCGTTGATCCAAAATCTACTTCTCCTCCCACGGGGAAAAAGG
CCGGATCTCTGGAGGTGCTGTTCCAGGGACCAGGGAGCGACAAAACTCACACATGCCCACCGTGCCCAGC
ACCTGAACTCCTGGGGGGACCGTCAGTCTTCCTCTTCCCCCCAAAACCCAAGGACACCCTCATGATCTCC
CGGACCCCTGAGGTCACATGCGTGGTGGTGGACGTGAGCCACGAAGACCCTGAGGTCAAGTTCAACTGGT
ACGTGGACGGCGTGGAGGTGCATAATGCCAAGACAAAGCCGCGGGAGGAGCAGTACAACAGCACGTACCG
TGTGGTCAGCGTCCTCACCGTCCTGCACCAGGACTGGCTGAATGGCAAGGAGTACAAGTGCAAGGTCTCC
AACAAAGCCCTCCCAGCCCCCATCGAGAAAACCATCTCCAAAGCCAAAGGGCAGCCCCGAGAACCACAGG
TGTACACCCTGCCCCCATCCCGGGAGGAGATGACCAAGAACCAGGTCAGCCTGACCTGCCTGGTCAAAGG
CTTCTATCCCAGCGACATCGCCGTGGAGTGGGAGAGCAATGGGCAGCCGGAGAACAACTACAAGACCACG
CCTCCCGTGCTGGACTCCGACGGCTCCTTCTTCCTCTACAGCAAGCTCACCGTGGACAAGAGCAGGTGGC
AGCAGGGGAACGTCTTCTCATGCTCCGTGATGCATGAGGGTCTGCACAACCACTACACGCAGAAGAGCCT
CTCCCTGTCTCCGGGTAAATCTAGAGGGCCCTTCGAAGGTAAGCCTATCCCTAACCCTCTCCTCGGTCTC
GATTCTACGCGTACCGGTCATCATCACCATCACCATTGAGTTTAAACCCGCTGATCAGCCTCGACTGTGC
CTTCTAAGGCCTGAGCTCGCTGATCAGCCTCGATCGAGGATCCAGACATGATAAGATACATTGATGAGTT
TGGACAAACCACAACTAGAATGCAGTGAAAAAAATGCTTTATTTGTGAAATTTGTGATGCTATTGCTTTA
TTTGTAACCATTATAAGCTGCAATAAACAAGTTAACAACAACAATTGCATTCATTTTATGTTTCAGGTTC
AGGGGGAGGTGTGGGAGGTTTTTTAAAGCAAGTAAAACCTCTACAAATGTGGTATGGCTGATTATGATCA
GTCGACCTGCAGGCATGCAAGCTTGGCGTAATCATGGTCATAGCTGTTTCCTGTGTGAAATTGTTATCCG
CTCACAATTCCACACAACATACGAGCCGGAAGCATAAAGTGTAAAGCCTGGGGTGCCTAATGAGTGAGCT
AACTCACATTAATTGCGTTGCGCTCACTGCCCGCTTTCCAGTCGGGAAACCTGTCGTGCCAGCTGCATTA
ATGAATCGGCCAACGCGCGGGGAGAGGCGGTTTGCGTATTGGGCGCTCTTCCGCTTCCTCGCTCACTGAC
TCGCTGCGCTCGGTCGTTCGGCTGCGGCGAGCGGTATCAGCTCACTCAAAGGCGGTAATACGGTTATCCA
CAGAATCAGGGGATAACGCAGGAAAGAACATGTGAGCAAAAGGCCAGCAAAAGGCCAGGAACCGTAAAAA
GGCCGCGTTGCTGGCGTTTTTCCATAGGCTCCGCCCCCCTGACGAGCATCACAAAAATCGACGCTCAAGT
CAGAGGTGGCGAAACCCGACAGGACTATAAAGATACCAGGCGTTTCCCCCTGGAAGCTCCCTCGTGCGCT
CTCCTGTTCCGACCCTGCCGCTTACCGGATACCTGTCCGCCTTTCTCCCTTCGGGAAGCGTGGCGCTTTC
TCATAGCTCACGCTGTAGGTATCTCAGTTCGGTGTAGGTCGTTCGCTCCAAGCTGGGCTGTGTGCACGAA
CCCCCCGTTCAGCCCGACCGCTGCGCCTTATCCGGTAACTATCGTCTTGAGTCCAACCCGGTAAGACACG
ACTTATCGCCACTGGCAGCAGCCACTGGTAACAGGATTAGCAGAGCGAGGTATGTAGGCGGTGCTACAGA
GTTCTTGAAGTGGTGGCCTAACTACGGCTACACTAGAAGAACAGTATTTGGTATCTGCGCTCTGCTGAAG
CCAGTTACCTTCGGAAAAAGAGTTGGTAGCTCTTGATCCGGCAAACAAACCACCGCTGGTAGCGGTGGTT
TTTTTGTTTGCAAGCAGCAGATTACGCGCAGAAAAAAAGGATCTCAAGAAGATCCTTTGATCTTTTCTAC
GGGGTCTGACGCTCAGTGGAACGAAAACTCACGTTAAGGGATTTTGGTCATGAGATTATCAAAAAGGATC
TTCACCTAGATCCTTTTAAATTAAAAATGAAGTTTTAAATCAATCTAAAGTATATATGAGTAAACTTGGT
CTGACAGTTACCAATGCTTAATCAGTGAGGCACCTATCTCAGCGATCTGTCTATTTCGTTCATCCATAGT
TGCCTGACTCCCCGTCGTGTAGATAACTACGATACGGGAGGGCTTACCATCTGGCCCCAGTGCTGCAATG
ATACCGCGAGACCCACGCTCACCGGCTCCAGATTTATCAGCAATAAACCAGCCAGCCGGAAGGGCCGAGC
GCAGAAGTGGTCCTGCAACTTTATCCGCCTCCATCCAGTCTATTAATTGTTGCCGGGAAGCTAGAGTAAG
TAGTTCGCCAGTTAATAGTTTGCGCAACGTTGTTGCCATTGCTACAGGCATCGTGGTGTCACGCTCGTCG
TTTGGTATGGCTTCATTCAGCTCCGGTTCCCAACGATCAAGGCGAGTTACATGATCCCCCATGTTGTGCA
AAAAAGCGGTTAGCTCCTTCGGTCCTCCGATCGTTGTCAGAAGTAAGTTGGCCGCAGTGTTATCACTCAT
GGTTATGGCAGCACTGCATAATTCTCTTACTGTCATGCCATCCGTAAGATGCTTTTCTGTGACTGGTGAG
TACTCAACCAAGTCATTCTGAGAATAGTGTATGCGGCGACCGAGTTGCTCTTGCCCGGCGTCAATACGGG
ATAATACCGCGCCACATAGCAGAACTTTAAAAGTGCTCATCATTGGAAAACGTTCTTCGGGGCGAAAACT
CTCAAGGATCTTACCGCTGTTGAGATCCAGTTCGATGTAACCCACTCGTGCACCCAACTGATCTTCAGCA
TCTTTTACTTTCACCAGCGTTTCTGGGTGAGCAAAAACAGGAAGGCAAAATGCCGCAAAAAAGGGAATAA
GGGCGACACGGAAATGTTGAATACTCATACTCTTCCTTTTTCAATATTATTGAAGCATTTATCAGGGTTA
TTGTCTCATGAGCGGATACATATTTGAATGTATTTAGAAAAATAAACAAATAGGGGTTCCGCGCACATTT
CCCCGAAAAGTGCCACCTGAC
